Addgene plasmid #200117: pcDNA3.1-AXL-V5/HIS
Purpose: Expression of human AXL receptor tyrosine kinase in mammalian cells
Depositing lab: Pavel Krejčí. Depositing organization: Masaryk University. Publication: One reporter for in-cell activity profiling of majority of protein kinase oncogenes. Gudernova I, Foldynova-Trantirkova S, Ghannamova BE, Fafilek B, Varecha M, Balek L, Hruba E, Jonatova L, Jelinkova I, Kunova Bosakova M, Trantirek L, Mayer J, Krejci P. Elife. 2017 Feb 15;6. pii: e21536. doi: 10.7554/eLife.21536. PubMed 28199182.
Backbone
  Vector backbone: pcDNA3.1-V5/His
  Backbone manufacturer: Invitrogen
  Vector type: Mammalian Expression
Growth in bacteria
  Bacterial resistance: Ampicillin, 100 μg/mL
  Growth temperature: 37°C
  Growth strain: DH5alpha
  Copy number: High Copy
Gene/Insert
  Gene/Insert name: human AXL receptor tyrosine kinase
  Species: H. sapiens (human)
  Entrez Gene: AXL (a.k.a. ARK, AXL3, JTK11, Tyro7, UFO)
  Promoter: CMV
  Tag / fusion protein: V5/His (C terminal on backbone)
  Cloning method: TOPO Cloning
Terms and licenses: Academic/Nonprofit Terms; Industry Terms: Not Available to Industry
Depositor comments: wildtype AXL with Q at position R764
How to cite: pcDNA3.1-AXL-V5/HIS was a gift from Pavel Krejčí (Addgene plasmid # 200117 ; http://n2t.net/addgene:200117 ; RRID:Addgene_200117)
