[The description below was written by a language model from this plasmid's Addgene catalogue record and pLannotate feature annotations shown in this document.]
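Description:
pcDNA3.1-AXL-V5/HIS is a mammalian expression plasmid built on the Invitrogen pcDNA3.1-V5/His backbone. It carries the human AXL receptor tyrosine kinase coding sequence, inserted by TOPO cloning. The sequenced construct is about 8.2 kb. In E. coli it is propagated as a high-copy plasmid through a ColE1/pUC-type origin, with selection on ampicillin via the β-lactamase gene and its own promoter. An f1 origin is also present, which would allow single-stranded DNA production. Short lac promoter/operator, lacI, bom and HIV-1 LTR-like fragments in the annotation appear to be backbone remnants or incidental sequence matches rather than functional parts.

AXL expression is driven by the human cytomegalovirus immediate-early enhancer and promoter and terminated by the bovine growth hormone polyadenylation signal. A T7 promoter lies just upstream of the insert and can be used for in vitro transcription or sequencing. The catalogue describes a C-terminal V5/His tag supplied by the backbone. The feature table annotates the V5 epitope downstream of the AXL reading frame but does not call the polyhistidine stretch separately. A second cassette, with the SV40 early promoter driving the neomycin phosphotransferase gene followed by the SV40 poly(A) signal, allows G418 selection of stably transfected mammalian cells.

The depositor describes the insert as wild-type AXL apart from a glutamine in place of arginine at position 764. The plasmid is intended for expressing human AXL in mammalian cells, and the V5 tag gives a convenient handle for detection. The associated publication concerns reporter-based profiling of the in-cell activity of oncogenic protein kinases.
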