Features (pLannotate 1.2.2; 21 found; start..end, strand, type, name):
     28..80      -  misc_feature   bom (fragment): basis of mobility region from pBR322
    235..614     +  enhancer       CMV enhancer: human cytomegalovirus immediate early enhancer
    615..818     +  promoter       CMV promoter: human cytomegalovirus (CMV) immediate early promoter
    814..847     +  LTR            5' LTR (truncated) (fragment): truncated 5' long terminal repeat (LTR) from HIV-1
    863..881     +  promoter       T7 promoter: promoter for bacteriophage T7 RNA polymerase
    939..3620    +  CDS            AXL: UFO_HUMAN - Also known as UFO. Experimental evidence at protein level: Swiss-Prot protein existence level 1. (Microbial infection) Acts as a receptor for Ebolavirus, possibly through GAS6 binding to phosphatidyl-serine at the surface of virion envelope. From Homo sapiens (Human).
   3696..3737    +  CDS            V5 tag: epitope tag from simian virus 5
   3793..4017    +  polyA_signal   bGH poly(A) signal: bovine growth hormone polyadenylation signal
   4021..4042    +  promoter       SV40 promoter (fragment): SV40 enhancer and early promoter
   4063..4491    +  rep_origin     f1 ori (sequence partly withheld): f1 bacteriophage origin of replication; arrow indicates direction of (+) strand synthesis
   4505..4834    +  promoter       SV40 promoter: SV40 enhancer and early promoter
   4901..5692    +  CDS            neo: KKA2_KLEPN - Also known as kan, nptII. Experimental evidence at protein level: Swiss-Prot protein existence level 1. Resistance to kanamycin, neomycin, paromomycin, ribostamycin, butirosin and gentamicin B. From Klebsiella pneumoniae.
   5718..5876    +  CDS            ble (fragment): BLE_KLEPN - Experimental evidence at protein level: Swiss-Prot protein existence level 1. Binding protein with a strong affinity to the bleomycin family of antibiotics. Binds to CL990; an antimitotic-antibiotic compound. From Klebsiella pneumoniae.
   5871..5992    +  polyA_signal   SV40 poly(A) signal: SV40 polyadenylation signal
   6065..6081    -  protein_bind   lac operator: The lac repressor binds to the lac operator to inhibit transcription in E. coli. This inhibition can be relieved by adding lactose or isopropyl-β-D-thiogalactopyranoside (IPTG). lac repressor encoded by lacI
   6089..6119    -  promoter       lac promoter: promoter for the E. coli lac operon
   6134..6155    -  protein_bind   CAP binding site: CAP binding activates transcription in the presence of cAMP. E. coli catabolite activator protein
   6168..6260    -  CDS            lacI (fragment): lac repressor; lacI; The lac repressor binds to the lac operator to inhibit transcription in E. coli. This inhibition can be relieved by adding lactose or isopropyl-β-D-thiogalactopyranoside (IPTG).
   6443..7031    -  rep_origin     ori: high-copy-number ColE1/pMB1/pBR322/pUC origin of replication
   7202..8062    -  CDS            AmpR: β-lactamase; bla; confers resistance to ampicillin, carbenicillin, and related antibiotics
   8063..8167    -  promoter       AmpR promoter: bla
>Addgene plasmid #200117 | pcDNA3.1-AXL-V5/HIS | addgene full sequence | sequence record 393632 | Addgene NGS Result
GACGGATCGGGAGATCTCCCGATCCCCTATGGTGCACTCTCAGTACAATCTGCTCTGATGCCGCATAGTT
AAGCCAGTATCTGCTCCCTGCTTGTGTGTTGGAGGTCGCTGAGTAGTGCGCGAGCAAAATTTAAGCTACA
ACAAGGCAAGGCTTGACCGACAATTGCATGAAGAATCTGCTTAGGGTTAGGCGTTTTGCGCTGCTTCGCG
ATGTACGGGCCAGATATACGCGTTGACATTGATTATTGACTAGTTATTAATAGTAATCAATTACGGGGTC
ATTAGTTCATAGCCCATATATGGAGTTCCGCGTTACATAACTTACGGTAAATGGCCCGCCTGGCTGACCG
CCCAACGACCCCCGCCCATTGACGTCAATAATGACGTATGTTCCCATAGTAACGCCAATAGGGACTTTCC
ATTGACGTCAATGGGTGGAGTATTTACGGTAAACTGCCCACTTGGCAGTACATCAAGTGTATCATATGCC
AAGTACGCCCCCTATTGACGTCAATGACGGTAAATGGCCCGCCTGGCATTATGCCCAGTACATGACCTTA
TGGGACTTTCCTACTTGGCAGTACATCTACGTATTAGTCATCGCTATTACCATGGTGATGCGGTTTTGGC
AGTACATCAATGGGCGTGGATAGCGGTTTGACTCACGGGGATTTCCAAGTCTCCACCCCATTGACGTCAA
TGGGAGTTTGTTTTGGCACCAAAATCAACGGGACTTTCCAAAATGTCGTAACAACTCCGCCCCATTGACG
CAAATGGGCGGTAGGCGTGTACGGTGGGAGGTCTATATAAGCAGAGCTCTCTGGCTAACTAGAGAACCCA
CTGCTTACTGGCTTATCGAAATTAATACGACTCACTATAGGGAGACCCAAGCTGGCTAGTTAAGCTTGGT
ACCGAGCTCGGATCCAGTACCCTTCACCATGGCGTGGCGGTGCCCCAGGATGGGCAGGGTCCCGCTGGCC
TGGTGCTTGGCGCTGTGCGGCTGGGCGTGCATGGCCCCCAGGGGCACGCAGGCTGAAGAAAGTCCCTTCG
TGGGCAACCCAGGGAATATCACAGGTGCCCGGGGACTCACGGGCACCCTTCGGTGTCAGCTCCAGGTTCA
GGGAGAGCCCCCCGAGGTACATTGGCTTCGGGATGGACAGATCCTGGAGCTCGCGGACAGCACCCAGACC
CAGGTGCCCCTGGGTGAGGATGAACAGGATGACTGGATAGTGGTCAGCCAGCTCAGAATCACCTCCCTGC
AGCTTTCCGACACGGGACAGTACCAGTGTTTGGTGTTTCTGGGACATCAGACCTTCGTGTCCCAGCCTGG
CTATGTTGGGCTGGAGGGCTTGCCTTACTTCCTGGAGGAGCCCGAAGACAGGACTGTGGCCGCCAACACC
CCCTTCAACCTGAGCTGCCAAGCTCAGGGACCCCCAGAGCCCGTGGACCTACTCTGGCTCCAGGATGCTG
TCCCCCTGGCCACGGCTCCAGGTCACGGCCCCCAGCGCAGCCTGCATGTTCCAGGGCTGAACAAGACATC
CTCTTTCTCCTGCGAAGCCCATAACGCCAAGGGGGTCACCACATCCCGCACAGCCACCATCACAGTGCTC
CCCCAGCAGCCCCGTAACCTCCACCTGGTCTCCCGCCAACCCACGGAGCTGGAGGTGGCTTGGACTCCAG
GCCTGAGCGGCATCTACCCCCTGACCCACTGCACCCTGCAGGCTGTGCTGTCAGACGATGGGATGGGCAT
CCAGGCGGGAGAACCAGACCCCCCAGAGGAGCCCCTCACCTCGCAAGCATCCGTGCCCCCCCATCAGCTT
CGGCTAGGCAGCCTCCATCCTCACACCCCTTATCACATCCGCGTGGCATGCACCAGCAGCCAGGGCCCCT
CATCCTGGACCCACTGGCTTCCTGTGGAGACGCCGGAGGGAGTGCCCCTGGGCCCCCCTGAGAACATTAG
TGCTACGCGGAATGGGAGCCAGGCCTTCGTGCATTGGCAAGAGCCCCGGGCGCCCCTGCAGGGTACCCTG
TTAGGGTACCGGCTGGCGTATCAAGGCCAGGACACCCCAGAGGTGCTAATGGACATAGGGCTAAGGCAAG
AGGTGACCCTGGAGCTGCAGGGGGACGGGTCTGTGTCCAATCTGACAGTGTGTGTGGCAGCCTACACTGC
TGCTGGGGATGGACCCTGGAGCCTCCCAGTACCCCTGGAGGCCTGGCGCCCAGGGCAAGCACAGCCAGTC
CACCAGCTGGTGAAGGAACCTTCAACTCCTGCCTTCTCGTGGCCCTGGTGGTATGTACTGCTAGGAGCAG
TCGTGGCCGCTGCCTGTGTCCTCATCTTGGCTCTCTTCCTTGTCCACCGGCGAAAGAAGGAGACCCGTTA
TGGAGAAGTGTTTGAACCAACAGTGGAAAGAGGTGAACTGGTAGTCAGGTACCGCGTGCGCAAGTCCTAC
AGTCGTCGGACCACTGAAGCTACCTTGAACAGCTTGGGCATCAGTGAAGAGCTGAAGGAGAAGCTGCGGG
ATGTGATGGTGGACCGGCACAAGGTGGCCCTGGGGAAGACTCTGGGAGAGGGAGAGTTTGGAGCTGTGAT
GGAAGGCCAGCTCAACCAGGACGACTCCATCCTCAAGGTGGCTGTGAAGACGATGAAGATTGCCATCTGC
ACGAGGTCAGAGCTGGAGGATTTCCTGAGTGAAGCGGTCTGCATGAAGGAATTTGACCATCCCAACGTCA
TGAGGCTCATCGGTGTCTGTTTCCAGGGTTCTGAACGAGAGAGCTTCCCAGCACCTGTGGTCATCTTACC
TTTCATGAAACATGGAGACCTACACAGCTTCCTCCTCTATTCCCGGCTCGGGGACCAGCCAGTGTACCTG
CCCACTCAGATGCTAGTGAAGTTCATGGCAGACATCGCCAGTGGCATGGAGTATCTGAGTACCAAGAGAT
TCATACACCGGGACCTGGCGGCCAGGAACTGCATGCTGAATGAGAACATGTCCGTGTGTGTGGCGGACTT
CGGGCTCTCCAAGAAGATCTACAATGGGGACTACTACCGCCAGGGACGTATCGCCAAGATGCCAGTCAAG
TGGATTGCCATTGAGAGTCTAGCTGACCGTGTCTACACCAGCAAGAGCGATGTGTGGTCCTTCGGGGTGA
CAATGTGGGAGATTGCCACAAGAGGCCAAACCCCATATCCGGGCGTGGAGAACAGCGAGATTTATGACTA
TCTGCGCCAGGGAAATCGCCTGAAGCAGCCTGCGGACTGTCTGGATGGACTGTATGCCTTGATGTCGCGG
TGCTGGGAGCTAAATCCCCAGGACCGGCCAAGTTTTACAGAGCTGCGGGAAGATTTGGAGAACACACTGA
AGGCCTTGCCTCCTGCCCAGGAGCCTGACGAAATCCTCTATGTCAACATGGATGAGGGTGGAGGTTATCC
TGAACCCCCTGGAGCTGCAGGAGGAGCTGACCCCCCAACCCAGCCAGACCCTAAGGATTCCTGTAGCTGC
CTCACTGCGGCTGAGGTCCATCCTGCTGGACGCTATGTCCTCTGCCCTTCCACAACCCCTAGCCCCGCTC
AGCCTGCTGATAGGGGCTCCCCAGCAGCCCCAGGGCAGGAGGATGGTGCCAAAAAGGGTCAAGACAATTC
TGCAGATATCCAGCACAGTGGCGGCCGCTCGAGTCTAGAGGGCCCGCGGTTCGAAGGTAAGCCTATCCCT
AACCCTCTCCTCGGTCTCGATTCTACGCGTACCGGTCATCATCACCATCACCATTGAGTTTAAACCCGCT
GATCAGCCTCGACTGTGCCTTCTAGTTGCCAGCCATCTGTTGTTTGCCCCTCCCCCGTGCCTTCCTTGAC
CCTGGAAGGTGCCACTCCCACTGTCCTTTCCTAATAAAATGAGGAAATTGCATCGCATTGTCTGAGTAGG
TGTCATTCTATTCTGGGGGGTGGGGTGGGGCAGGACAGCAAGGGGGAGGATTGGGAAGACAATAGCAGGC
ATGCTGGGGATGCGGTGGGCTCTATGGCTTCTGAGGCGGAAAGAACCAGCTGGGGCTCTAGGGGGTATCC
CC
[124 nt withheld, positions 4063-4186]
C
[91 nt withheld, positions 4188-4278]
A
[49 nt withheld, positions 4280-4328]
CCTTTGACGTTGGAGTCCACGTTCTTT
[37 nt withheld, positions 4356-4392]
ACCCTATCTCGGTCTATTCTTTTGATTTATAAGGGATTTTGCCGATTTCGGCCTATTGGTTAAAAAATGA
GCTGATTTAACAAAAATTTAACGCGAATTAATTCTGTGGAATGTGTGTCAGTTAGGGTGTGGAAAGTCCC
CAGGCTCCCCAGCAGGCAGAAGTATGCAAAGCATGCATCTCAATTAGTCAGCAACCAGGTGTGGAAAGTC
CCCAGGCTCCCCAGCAGGCAGAAGTATGCAAAGCATGCATCTCAATTAGTCAGCAACCATAGTCCCGCCC
CTAACTCCGCCCATCCCGCCCCTAACTCCGCCCAGTTCCGCCCATTCTCCGCCCCATGGCTGACTAATTT
TTTTTATTTATGCAGAGGCCGAGGCCGCCTCTGCCTCTGAGCTATTCCAGAAGTAGTGAGGAGGCTTTTT
TGGAGGCCTAGGCTTTTGCAAAAAGCTCCCGGGAGCTTGTATATCCATTTTCGGATCTGATCAAGAGACA
GGATGAGGATCGTTTCGCATGATTGAACAAGATGGATTGCACGCAGGTTCTCCGGCCGCTTGGGTGGAGA
GGCTATTCGGCTATGACTGGGCACAACAGACAATCGGCTGCTCTGATGCCGCCGTGTTCCGGCTGTCAGC
GCAGGGGCGCCCGGTTCTTTTTGTCAAGACCGACCTGTCCGGTGCCCTGAATGAACTGCAGGACGAGGCA
GCGCGGCTATCGTGGCTGGCCACGACGGGCGTTCCTTGCGCAGCTGTGCTCGACGTTGTCACTGAAGCGG
GAAGGGACTGGCTGCTATTGGGCGAAGTGCCGGGGCAGGATCTCCTGTCATCTCACCTTGCTCCTGCCGA
GAAAGTATCCATCATGGCTGATGCAATGCGGCGGCTGCATACGCTTGATCCGGCTACCTGCCCATTCGAC
CACCAAGCGAAACATCGCATCGAGCGAGCACGTACTCGGATGGAAGCCGGTCTTGTCGATCAGGATGATC
TGGACGAAGAGCATCAGGGGCTCGCGCCAGCCGAACTGTTCGCCAGGCTCAAGGCGCGCATGCCCGACGG
CGAGGATCTCGTCGTGACCCATGGCGATGCCTGCTTGCCGAATATCATGGTGGAAAATGGCCGCTTTTCT
GGATTCATCGACTGTGGCCGGCTGGGTGTGGCGGACCGCTATCAGGACATAGCGTTGGCTACCCGTGATA
TTGCTGAAGAGCTTGGCGGCGAATGGGCTGACCGCTTCCTCGTGCTTTACGGTATCGCCGCTCCCGATTC
GCAGCGCATCGCCTTCTATCGCCTTCTTGACGAGTTCTTCTGAGCGGGACTCTGGGGTTCGCGAAATGAC
CGACCAAGCGACGCCCAACCTGCCATCACGAGATTTCGATTCCACCGCCGCCTTCTATGAAAGGTTGGGC
TTCGGAATCGTTTTCCGGGACGCCGGCTGGATGATCCTCCAGCGCGGGGATCTCATGCTGGAGTTCTTCG
CCCACCCCAACTTGTTTATTGCAGCTTATAATGGTTACAAATAAAGCAATAGCATCACAAATTTCACAAA
TAAAGCATTTTTTTCACTGCATTCTAGTTGTGGTTTGTCCAAACTCATCAATGTATCTTATCATGTCTGT
ATACCGTCGACCTCTAGCTAGAGCTTGGCGTAATCATGGTCATAGCTGTTTCCTGTGTGAAATTGTTATC
CGCTCACAATTCCACACAACATACGAGCCGGAAGCATAAAGTGTAAAGCCTGGGGTGCCTAATGAGTGAG
CTAACTCACATTAATTGCGTTGCGCTCACTGCCCGCTTTCCAGTCGGGAAACCTGTCGTGCCAGCTGCAT
TAATGAATCGGCCAACGCGCGGGGAGAGGCGGTTTGCGTATTGGGCGCTCTTCCGCTTCCTCGCTCACTG
ACTCGCTGCGCTCGGTCGTTCGGCTGCGGCGAGCGGTATCAGCTCACTCAAAGGCGGTAATACGGTTATC
CACAGAATCAGGGGATAACGCAGGAAAGAACATGTGAGCAAAAGGCCAGCAAAAGGCCAGGAACCGTAAA
AAGGCCGCGTTGCTGGCGTTTTTCCATAGGCTCCGCCCCCCTGACGAGCATCACAAAAATCGACGCTCAA
GTCAGAGGTGGCGAAACCCGACAGGACTATAAAGATACCAGGCGTTTCCCCCTGGAAGCTCCCTCGTGCG
CTCTCCTGTTCCGACCCTGCCGCTTACCGGATACCTGTCCGCCTTTCTCCCTTCGGGAAGCGTGGCGCTT
TCTCATAGCTCACGCTGTAGGTATCTCAGTTCGGTGTAGGTCGTTCGCTCCAAGCTGGGCTGTGTGCACG
AACCCCCCGTTCAGCCCGACCGCTGCGCCTTATCCGGTAACTATCGTCTTGAGTCCAACCCGGTAAGACA
CGACTTATCGCCACTGGCAGCAGCCACTGGTAACAGGATTAGCAGAGCGAGGTATGTAGGCGGTGCTACA
GAGTTCTTGAAGTGGTGGCCTAACTACGGCTACACTAGAAGAACAGTATTTGGTATCTGCGCTCTGCTGA
AGCCAGTTACCTTCGGAAAAAGAGTTGGTAGCTCTTGATCCGGCAAACAAACCACCGCTGGTAGCGGTGG
TTTTTTTGTTTGCAAGCAGCAGATTACGCGCAGAAAAAAAGGATCTCAAGAAGATCCTTTGATCTTTTCT
ACGGGGTCTGACGCTCAGTGGAACGAAAACTCACGTTAAGGGATTTTGGTCATGAGATTATCAAAAAGGA
TCTTCACCTAGATCCTTTTAAATTAAAAATGAAGTTTTAAATCAATCTAAAGTATATATGAGTAAACTTG
GTCTGACAGTTACCAATGCTTAATCAGTGAGGCACCTATCTCAGCGATCTGTCTATTTCGTTCATCCATA
GTTGCCTGACTCCCCGTCGTGTAGATAACTACGATACGGGAGGGCTTACCATCTGGCCCCAGTGCTGCAA
TGATACCGCGAGACCCACGCTCACCGGCTCCAGATTTATCAGCAATAAACCAGCCAGCCGGAAGGGCCGA
GCGCAGAAGTGGTCCTGCAACTTTATCCGCCTCCATCCAGTCTATTAATTGTTGCCGGGAAGCTAGAGTA
AGTAGTTCGCCAGTTAATAGTTTGCGCAACGTTGTTGCCATTGCTACAGGCATCGTGGTGTCACGCTCGT
CGTTTGGTATGGCTTCATTCAGCTCCGGTTCCCAACGATCAAGGCGAGTTACATGATCCCCCATGTTGTG
CAAAAAAGCGGTTAGCTCCTTCGGTCCTCCGATCGTTGTCAGAAGTAAGTTGGCCGCAGTGTTATCACTC
ATGGTTATGGCAGCACTGCATAATTCTCTTACTGTCATGCCATCCGTAAGATGCTTTTCTGTGACTGGTG
AGTACTCAACCAAGTCATTCTGAGAATAGTGTATGCGGCGACCGAGTTGCTCTTGCCCGGCGTCAATACG
GGATAATACCGCGCCACATAGCAGAACTTTAAAAGTGCTCATCATTGGAAAACGTTCTTCGGGGCGAAAA
CTCTCAAGGATCTTACCGCTGTTGAGATCCAGTTCGATGTAACCCACTCGTGCACCCAACTGATCTTCAG
CATCTTTTACTTTCACCAGCGTTTCTGGGTGAGCAAAAACAGGAAGGCAAAATGCCGCAAAAAAGGGAAT
AAGGGCGACACGGAAATGTTGAATACTCATACTCTTCCTTTTTCAATATTATTGAAGCATTTATCAGGGT
TATTGTCTCATGAGCGGATACATATTTGAATGTATTTAGAAAAATAAACAAATAGGGGTTCCGCGCACAT
TTCCCCGAAAAGTGCCACCTGACGTC
